Addgene plasmid #182652: pcDNA3.1(+)_4x(U6 tRNA M15)_CMV NESPylRS(AF)
Purpose: Encodes codon-optimized AF mutant of M. mazei pyrrolysine (Pyl) tRNA synthetase fused to a nuclear export signal (NESPylRSAF) & 4x M15 tRNACUA used for amber codon suppression in mammalian cells
Depositing lab: Ivana Nikić-Spiegel. Depositing organization: Universitaetsklinikum Tuebingen. Publication: Minimal genetically encoded tags for fluorescent protein labeling in living neurons. Arsic A, Hagemann C, Stajkovic N, Schubert T, Nikic-Spiegel I. Nat Commun. 2022 Jan 14;13(1):314. doi: 10.1038/s41467-022-27956-y. PubMed 35031604.
Backbone
  Vector backbone: pcDNA3.1(+)
  Vector type: Mammalian Expression
  Selectable markers: Zeocin
Growth in bacteria
  Bacterial resistance: Ampicillin, 100 μg/mL
  Growth temperature: 30°C
  Growth strain: NEB Stable
  Copy number: High Copy
Gene/Insert 1
  Gene/Insert name: codon-optimized Y306A/Y384F (AF) double mutant of Methanosarcina mazei-derived pyrrolysine (Pyl) tRNA synthetase (alt name: NESPylRS(AF))
  Species: Methanosarcina mazei
  Mutation: Y306A/Y384F (AF) double mutant of Methanosarcina mazei-derived pyrrolysine (Pyl) tRNA synthetase
  Promoter: CMV
  Tag / fusion protein: nuclear export signal (NES) (N terminal on insert)
  Cloning method: Unknown
  Sequencing primers: 5′ CMVfw; 3′ NA
Gene/Insert 2
  Gene/Insert name: 4xU6-tRNAM15
  Species: Synthetic; Methanosarcina mazei
  Mutation: synthetic M15 tRNA(amber) variant
  Promoter: U6
  Cloning method: Unknown
  Sequencing primers: 5′ NA; 3′ NA
Resource information
  A portion of this plasmid was derived from a plasmid made by: The codon-optimized gene of PylRS(AF) was custom synthesized by GeneScript. 4xU6-M15 tRNA cassette is derived from the following plasmid https://www.addgene.org/105830/
Terms and licenses: Academic/Nonprofit Terms; Industry Terms: Not Available to Industry
Depositor comments: Addgene QC NGS analysis identified 3X U6 tRNA M15, rather than 4X. The depositor has confirmed that this should have no influence on the functionality of the plasmid.
How to cite: pcDNA3.1(+)_4x(U6 tRNA M15)_CMV NESPylRS(AF) was a gift from Ivana Nikić-Spiegel (Addgene plasmid # 182652 ; http://n2t.net/addgene:182652 ; RRID:Addgene_182652)
