[The description below was written by a language model from this plasmid's Addgene catalogue record and pLannotate feature annotations shown in this document.]
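Description:
pcDNA3.1(+)_4x(U6 tRNA M15)_CMV NESPylRS(AF) is a mammalian expression plasmid that supplies both halves of an orthogonal pyrrolysyl tRNA synthetase/tRNA pair for amber (UAG) codon suppression. It is built on the pcDNA3.1(+) backbone and propagates in E. coli through a high-copy ColE1/pUC-type origin with ampicillin selection (AmpR); an f1 origin is also present. The catalogue lists zeocin as the mammalian selectable marker. However, the annotated sequences show an SV40 promoter driving a full-length neomycin phosphotransferase (neo) gene followed by only a fragment of a bleomycin-resistance (ble) gene and the SV40 poly(A) signal, so the record is inconsistent on this point.

The protein payload is a codon-optimized Methanosarcina mazei PylRS carrying the Y306A/Y384F (AF) double mutation. It is expressed from the CMV enhancer/promoter and terminated by the bGH polyadenylation signal. An N-terminal nuclear export signal, annotated as the HIV Rev NES, is fused to the synthetase to favour cytoplasmic localization. Upstream and in the opposite orientation sits a tandem array of human U6 (RNA polymerase III) promoters, each driving a copy of the synthetic M15 variant of tRNA(Pyl) with a CUA anticodon.

Copy number in this repeat varies between records. One sequencing result (8,136 nt) shows four U6–tRNA units, while the other (7,797 nt) shows three. The depositor comments acknowledge a three-copy finding and state it should not affect function.

Co-expressed with a gene of interest bearing an in-frame amber codon, the plasmid allows site-specific incorporation of a noncanonical amino acid. The associated publication used this to create minimal tags for fluorescent labeling of proteins in living neurons.
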