Features (pLannotate 1.2.2; 29 found; start..end, strand, type, name):
    130..198     -  ncRNA          tRNA: Accession: RF00005 - tRNA
    208..448     -  promoter       U6 promoter: RNA polymerase III promoter for human U6 snRNA
    469..537     -  ncRNA          tRNA: Accession: RF00005 - tRNA
    547..787     -  promoter       U6 promoter: RNA polymerase III promoter for human U6 snRNA
    808..876     -  ncRNA          tRNA: Accession: RF00005 - tRNA
    886..1126    -  promoter       U6 promoter: RNA polymerase III promoter for human U6 snRNA
   1147..1215    -  ncRNA          tRNA: Accession: RF00005 - tRNA
   1225..1465    -  promoter       U6 promoter: RNA polymerase III promoter for human U6 snRNA
   1497..1549    -  misc_feature   bom (fragment): basis of mobility region from pBR322
   1704..2083    +  enhancer       CMV enhancer: human cytomegalovirus immediate early enhancer
   2084..2287    +  promoter       CMV promoter: human cytomegalovirus (CMV) immediate early promoter
   2283..2316    +  LTR            5' LTR (truncated) (fragment): truncated 5' long terminal repeat (LTR) from HIV-1
   2332..2350    +  promoter       T7 promoter: promoter for bacteriophage T7 RNA polymerase
   2400..2426    +  CDS            NES: nuclear export signal from the HIV Rev protein (Fischer et al., 1995)
   2430..3788    +  CDS            pylS: PYLS_METMA - Experimental evidence at protein level: Swiss-Prot protein existence level 1. Catalyzes the attachment of pyrrolysine to tRNA(Pyl). Pyrrolysine is a lysine derivative encoded by the termination codon UAG. From Methanosarcina mazei (strain ATCC BAA-159 / DSM 3647 / Goe1 / Go1 / JCM 11833 / OCM 88) (Methanosarcina frisia).
   3817..4041    +  polyA_signal   bGH poly(A) signal: bovine growth hormone polyadenylation signal
   4045..4066    +  promoter       SV40 promoter (fragment): SV40 enhancer and early promoter
   4087..4515    +  rep_origin     f1 ori (sequence partly withheld): f1 bacteriophage origin of replication; arrow indicates direction of (+) strand synthesis
   4529..4858    +  promoter       SV40 promoter: SV40 enhancer and early promoter
   4925..5716    +  CDS            neo: KKA2_KLEPN - Also known as kan, nptII. Experimental evidence at protein level: Swiss-Prot protein existence level 1. Resistance to kanamycin, neomycin, paromomycin, ribostamycin, butirosin and gentamicin B. From Klebsiella pneumoniae.
   5740..5898    +  CDS            ble (fragment): BLE_KLEPN - Experimental evidence at protein level: Swiss-Prot protein existence level 1. Binding protein with a strong affinity to the bleomycin family of antibiotics. Binds to CL990; an antimitotic-antibiotic compound. From Klebsiella pneumoniae.
   5893..6014    +  polyA_signal   SV40 poly(A) signal: SV40 polyadenylation signal
   6087..6103    -  protein_bind   lac operator: The lac repressor binds to the lac operator to inhibit transcription in E. coli. This inhibition can be relieved by adding lactose or isopropyl-β-D-thiogalactopyranoside (IPTG). lac repressor encoded by lacI
   6111..6141    -  promoter       lac promoter: promoter for the E. coli lac operon
   6156..6177    -  protein_bind   CAP binding site: CAP binding activates transcription in the presence of cAMP. E. coli catabolite activator protein
   6190..6282    -  CDS            lacI (fragment): lac repressor; lacI; The lac repressor binds to the lac operator to inhibit transcription in E. coli. This inhibition can be relieved by adding lactose or isopropyl-β-D-thiogalactopyranoside (IPTG).
   6465..7053    -  rep_origin     ori: high-copy-number ColE1/pMB1/pBR322/pUC origin of replication
   7224..8084    -  CDS            AmpR: β-lactamase; bla; confers resistance to ampicillin, carbenicillin, and related antibiotics
   8085..53      -  promoter       AmpR promoter (across the origin): bla
>Addgene plasmid #182652 | pcDNA3.1(+)_4x(U6 tRNA M15)_CMV NESPylRS(AF) | addgene full sequence | sequence record 362920 | Addgene NGS Result
AGCGGATACATATTTGAATGTATTTAGAAAAATAAACAAATAGGGGTTCCGCGCACATTTCCCCGAAAAG
TGCCACCTGACGTCGACGGATCGGGAGATCTGAAAAGTGCCACCTGACGTCGACAAAAAACGGAAACCCC
GGGAATCGAACCCGGCTGAACGGATTTAGAGTCCGTTCGGTCTCCCTGACCAGGTTTCCGGTGTTTCGTC
CTTTCCACAAGATATATAAAGCCAAGAAATCGAAATACTTTCAAGTTACGGTAAGCATATGATAGTCCAT
TTTAAAACATAATTTTAAAACTGCAAACTACCCAAGAAATTATTACTTTCTACGTCACGTATTTTGTACT
AATATCTTTGTGTTTACAGTCAAATTAATTCTAATTATCTCTCTAACAGCCTTGTATCGTATATGCAAAT
ATGAAGGAATCATGGGAAATAGGCCCTCTTCCTGCCCCTCGACAAAAAACGGAAACCCCGGGAATCGAAC
CCGGCTGAACGGATTTAGAGTCCGTTCGGTCTCCCTGACCAGGTTTCCGGTGTTTCGTCCTTTCCACAAG
ATATATAAAGCCAAGAAATCGAAATACTTTCAAGTTACGGTAAGCATATGATAGTCCATTTTAAAACATA
ATTTTAAAACTGCAAACTACCCAAGAAATTATTACTTTCTACGTCACGTATTTTGTACTAATATCTTTGT
GTTTACAGTCAAATTAATTCTAATTATCTCTCTAACAGCCTTGTATCGTATATGCAAATATGAAGGAATC
ATGGGAAATAGGCCCTCTTCCTGCCCCTCGACAAAAAACGGAAACCCCGGGAATCGAACCCGGCTGAACG
GATTTAGAGTCCGTTCGGTCTCCCTGACCAGGTTTCCGGTGTTTCGTCCTTTCCACAAGATATATAAAGC
CAAGAAATCGAAATACTTTCAAGTTACGGTAAGCATATGATAGTCCATTTTAAAACATAATTTTAAAACT
GCAAACTACCCAAGAAATTATTACTTTCTACGTCACGTATTTTGTACTAATATCTTTGTGTTTACAGTCA
AATTAATTCTAATTATCTCTCTAACAGCCTTGTATCGTATATGCAAATATGAAGGAATCATGGGAAATAG
GCCCTCTTCCTGCCCCTCGACAAAAAACGGAAACCCCGGGAATCGAACCCGGCTGAACGGATTTAGAGTC
CGTTCGGTCTCCCTGACCAGGTTTCCGGTGTTTCGTCCTTTCCACAAGATATATAAAGCCAAGAAATCGA
AATACTTTCAAGTTACGGTAAGCATATGATAGTCCATTTTAAAACATAATTTTAAAACTGCAAACTACCC
AAGAAATTATTACTTTCTACGTCACGTATTTTGTACTAATATCTTTGTGTTTACAGTCAAATTAATTCTA
ATTATCTCTCTAACAGCCTTGTATCGTATATGCAAATATGAAGGAATCATGGGAAATAGGCCCTCTTCCT
GCCCCTCGAGTCTAGACCCGATCCCCTATGGTGCACTCTCAGTACAATCTGCTCTGATGCCGCATAGTTA
AGCCAGTATCTGCTCCCTGCTTGTGTGTTGGAGGTCGCTGAGTAGTGCGCGAGCAAAATTTAAGCTACAA
CAAGGCAAGGCTTGACCGACAATTGCATGAAGAATCTGCTTAGGGTTAGGCGTTTTGCGCTGCTTCGCGA
TGTACGGGCCAGATATACGCGTTGACATTGATTATTGACTAGTTATTAATAGTAATCAATTACGGGGTCA
TTAGTTCATAGCCCATATATGGAGTTCCGCGTTACATAACTTACGGTAAATGGCCCGCCTGGCTGACCGC
CCAACGACCCCCGCCCATTGACGTCAATAATGACGTATGTTCCCATAGTAACGCCAATAGGGACTTTCCA
TTGACGTCAATGGGTGGAGTATTTACGGTAAACTGCCCACTTGGCAGTACATCAAGTGTATCATATGCCA
AGTACGCCCCCTATTGACGTCAATGACGGTAAATGGCCCGCCTGGCATTATGCCCAGTACATGACCTTAT
GGGACTTTCCTACTTGGCAGTACATCTACGTATTAGTCATCGCTATTACCATGGTGATGCGGTTTTGGCA
GTACATCAATGGGCGTGGATAGCGGTTTGACTCACGGGGATTTCCAAGTCTCCACCCCATTGACGTCAAT
GGGAGTTTGTTTTGGCACCAAAATCAACGGGACTTTCCAAAATGTCGTAACAACTCCGCCCCATTGACGC
AAATGGGCGGTAGGCGTGTACGGTGGGAGGTCTATATAAGCAGAGCTCTCTGGCTAACTAGAGAACCCAC
TGCTTACTGGCTTATCGAAATTAATACGACTCACTATAGGGAGACCCAAGCTGGCTAGCGCCACCATGGC
TTGCCCTGTGCCTCTGCAGCTGCCTCCCCTGGAACGCCTGACCCTGGACGATAAGAAACCACTGAACACC
CTGATTAGCGCCACCGGCCTGTGGATGTCCAGGACCGGCACAATCCACAAGATCAAGCACCACGAGGTGA
GCAGATCCAAAATCTACATCGAGATGGCCTGCGGCGACCACCTGGTGGTGAACAACAGCAGGAGCAGCAG
GACCGCCCGGGCCCTGAGGCACCACAAGTATCGCAAGACATGCAAGCGGTGTCGCGTGTCCGACGAGGAT
CTGAACAAGTTCCTGACCAAGGCCAATGAGGATCAGACATCCGTGAAGGTGAAGGTGGTGTCTGCCCCAA
CCCGGACAAAGAAGGCAATGCCAAAGAGCGTGGCCAGGGCCCCCAAGCCTCTGGAGAACACCGAGGCAGC
ACAGGCACAGCCATCTGGCAGCAAGTTTAGCCCAGCAATCCCCGTGAGCACCCAGGAGTCCGTGTCTGTG
CCTGCCAGCGTGTCCACATCTATCTCTAGCATCTCTACCGGAGCAACAGCCAGCGCCCTGGTGAAGGGCA
ACACCAATCCTATCACAAGCATGTCCGCCCCAGTGCAGGCCAGCGCCCCTGCCCTGACCAAGTCCCAGAC
AGACCGCCTGGAGGTGCTGCTGAACCCTAAGGATGAGATCAGCCTGAACAGCGGCAAGCCATTCAGGGAG
CTGGAGTCCGAGCTGCTGTCTAGGAGAAAGAAGGACCTGCAGCAAATCTACGCCGAGGAGAGGGAGAACT
ATCTGGGCAAGCTGGAGAGGGAGATCACCAGATTCTTTGTGGATAGAGGCTTTCTGGAGATCAAGTCCCC
AATCCTGATCCCCCTGGAGTACATCGAGCGGATGGGCATCGACAACGATACAGAGCTGTCTAAGCAGATT
TTCAGGGTGGACAAGAATTTTTGCCTGAGGCCCATGCTGGCCCCAAACCTGGCCAATTACCTGAGGAAGC
TGGACCGCGCCCTGCCCGACCCCATCAAGATTTTCGAGATCGGCCCATGTTATAGAAAGGAGTCTGATGG
CAAGGAGCACCTGGAGGAGTTTACCATGCTGAATTTTTGCCAGATGGGCTCTGGCTGTACCCGGGAGAAC
CTGGAGAGCATCATCACAGACTTCCTGAATCACCTGGGCATCGACTTTAAGATCGTGGGCGATAGCTGTA
TGGTGTTTGGCGACACACTGGATGTGATGCACGGCGATCTGGAGCTGTCCTCTGCCGTGGTGGGACCTAT
CCCACTGGACAGGGAGTGGGGCATCGATAAGCCCTGGATCGGAGCAGGATTCGGCCTGGAGCGCCTGCTG
AAGGTGAAGCACGACTTTAAGAACATCAAGCGGGCTGCCAGAAGCGAAAGTTATTACAATGGGATTAGCA
CAAACCTGTGAGTTTAAACCCGCTGATCAGCCTCGACTGTGCCTTCTAGTTGCCAGCCATCTGTTGTTTG
CCCCTCCCCCGTGCCTTCCTTGACCCTGGAAGGTGCCACTCCCACTGTCCTTTCCTAATAAAATGAGGAA
ATTGCATCGCATTGTCTGAGTAGGTGTCATTCTATTCTGGGGGGTGGGGTGGGGCAGGACAGCAAGGGGG
AGGATTGGGAAGACAATAGCAGGCATGCTGGGGATGCGGTGGGCTCTATGGCTTCTGAGGCGGAAAGAAC
CAGCTGGGGCTCTAGGGGGTATCCCC
[124 nt withheld, positions 4087-4210]
C
[91 nt withheld, positions 4212-4302]
A
[49 nt withheld, positions 4304-4352]
CCTTTGACGTTGGAGTCCACGTTCTTT
[37 nt withheld, positions 4380-4416]
ACCCTATCTCGGTCTATTCTTTTGATTTATAAGGGATTTTGCCGATTTCGGCCTATTGGTTAAAAAATGA
GCTGATTTAACAAAAATTTAACGCGAATTAATTCTGTGGAATGTGTGTCAGTTAGGGTGTGGAAAGTCCC
CAGGCTCCCCAGCAGGCAGAAGTATGCAAAGCATGCATCTCAATTAGTCAGCAACCAGGTGTGGAAAGTC
CCCAGGCTCCCCAGCAGGCAGAAGTATGCAAAGCATGCATCTCAATTAGTCAGCAACCATAGTCCCGCCC
CTAACTCCGCCCATCCCGCCCCTAACTCCGCCCAGTTCCGCCCATTCTCCGCCCCATGGCTGACTAATTT
TTTTTATTTATGCAGAGGCCGAGGCCGCCTCTGCCTCTGAGCTATTCCAGAAGTAGTGAGGAGGCTTTTT
TGGAGGCCTAGGCTTTTGCAAAAAGCTCCCGGGAGCTTGTATATCCATTTTCGGATCTGATCAAGAGACA
GGATGAGGATCGTTTCGCATGATTGAACAAGATGGATTGCACGCAGGTTCTCCGGCCGCTTGGGTGGAGA
GGCTATTCGGCTATGACTGGGCACAACAGACAATCGGCTGCTCTGATGCCGCCGTGTTCCGGCTGTCAGC
GCAGGGGCGCCCGGTTCTTTTTGTCAAGACCGACCTGTCCGGTGCCCTGAATGAACTGCAGGACGAGGCA
GCGCGGCTATCGTGGCTGGCCACGACGGGCGTTCCTTGCGCAGCTGTGCTCGACGTTGTCACTGAAGCGG
GAAGGGACTGGCTGCTATTGGGCGAAGTGCCGGGGCAGGATCTCCTGTCATCTCACCTTGCTCCTGCCGA
GAAAGTATCCATCATGGCTGATGCAATGCGGCGGCTGCATACGCTTGATCCGGCTACCTGCCCATTCGAC
CACCAAGCGAAACATCGCATCGAGCGAGCACGTACTCGGATGGAAGCCGGTCTTGTCGATCAGGATGATC
TGGACGAAGAGCATCAGGGGCTCGCGCCAGCCGAACTGTTCGCCAGGCTCAAGGCGCGCATGCCCGACGG
CGAGGATCTCGTCGTGACCCATGGCGATGCCTGCTTGCCGAATATCATGGTGGAAAATGGCCGCTTTTCT
GGATTCATCGACTGTGGCCGGCTGGGTGTGGCGGACCGCTATCAGGACATAGCGTTGGCTACCCGTGATA
TTGCTGAAGAGCTTGGCGGCGAATGGGCTGACCGCTTCCTCGTGCTTTACGGTATCGCCGCTCCCGATTC
GCAGCGCATCGCCTTCTATCGCCTTCTTGACGAGTTCTTCTGAGCGGGACTCTGGGGTTCGAAATGACCG
ACCAAGCGACGCCCAACCTGCCATCACGAGATTTCGATTCCACCGCCGCCTTCTATGAAAGGTTGGGCTT
CGGAATCGTTTTCCGGGACGCCGGCTGGATGATCCTCCAGCGCGGGGATCTCATGCTGGAGTTCTTCGCC
CACCCCAACTTGTTTATTGCAGCTTATAATGGTTACAAATAAAGCAATAGCATCACAAATTTCACAAATA
AAGCATTTTTTTCACTGCATTCTAGTTGTGGTTTGTCCAAACTCATCAATGTATCTTATCATGTCTGTAT
ACCGTCGACCTCTAGCTAGAGCTTGGCGTAATCATGGTCATAGCTGTTTCCTGTGTGAAATTGTTATCCG
CTCACAATTCCACACAACATACGAGCCGGAAGCATAAAGTGTAAAGCCTGGGGTGCCTAATGAGTGAGCT
AACTCACATTAATTGCGTTGCGCTCACTGCCCGCTTTCCAGTCGGGAAACCTGTCGTGCCAGCTGCATTA
ATGAATCGGCCAACGCGCGGGGAGAGGCGGTTTGCGTATTGGGCGCTCTTCCGCTTCCTCGCTCACTGAC
TCGCTGCGCTCGGTCGTTCGGCTGCGGCGAGCGGTATCAGCTCACTCAAAGGCGGTAATACGGTTATCCA
CAGAATCAGGGGATAACGCAGGAAAGAACATGTGAGCAAAAGGCCAGCAAAAGGCCAGGAACCGTAAAAA
GGCCGCGTTGCTGGCGTTTTTCCATAGGCTCCGCCCCCCTGACGAGCATCACAAAAATCGACGCTCAAGT
CAGAGGTGGCGAAACCCGACAGGACTATAAAGATACCAGGCGTTTCCCCCTGGAAGCTCCCTCGTGCGCT
CTCCTGTTCCGACCCTGCCGCTTACCGGATACCTGTCCGCCTTTCTCCCTTCGGGAAGCGTGGCGCTTTC
TCATAGCTCACGCTGTAGGTATCTCAGTTCGGTGTAGGTCGTTCGCTCCAAGCTGGGCTGTGTGCACGAA
CCCCCCGTTCAGCCCGACCGCTGCGCCTTATCCGGTAACTATCGTCTTGAGTCCAACCCGGTAAGACACG
ACTTATCGCCACTGGCAGCAGCCACTGGTAACAGGATTAGCAGAGCGAGGTATGTAGGCGGTGCTACAGA
GTTCTTGAAGTGGTGGCCTAACTACGGCTACACTAGAAGAACAGTATTTGGTATCTGCGCTCTGCTGAAG
CCAGTTACCTTCGGAAAAAGAGTTGGTAGCTCTTGATCCGGCAAACAAACCACCGCTGGTAGCGGTGGTT
TTTTTGTTTGCAAGCAGCAGATTACGCGCAGAAAAAAAGGATCTCAAGAAGATCCTTTGATCTTTTCTAC
GGGGTCTGACGCTCAGTGGAACGAAAACTCACGTTAAGGGATTTTGGTCATGAGATTATCAAAAAGGATC
TTCACCTAGATCCTTTTAAATTAAAAATGAAGTTTTAAATCAATCTAAAGTATATATGAGTAAACTTGGT
CTGACAGTTACCAATGCTTAATCAGTGAGGCACCTATCTCAGCGATCTGTCTATTTCGTTCATCCATAGT
TGCCTGACTCCCCGTCGTGTAGATAACTACGATACGGGAGGGCTTACCATCTGGCCCCAGTGCTGCAATG
ATACCGCGAGACCCACGCTCACCGGCTCCAGATTTATCAGCAATAAACCAGCCAGCCGGAAGGGCCGAGC
GCAGAAGTGGTCCTGCAACTTTATCCGCCTCCATCCAGTCTATTAATTGTTGCCGGGAAGCTAGAGTAAG
TAGTTCGCCAGTTAATAGTTTGCGCAACGTTGTTGCCATTGCTACAGGCATCGTGGTGTCACGCTCGTCG
TTTGGTATGGCTTCATTCAGCTCCGGTTCCCAACGATCAAGGCGAGTTACATGATCCCCCATGTTGTGCA
AAAAAGCGGTTAGCTCCTTCGGTCCTCCGATCGTTGTCAGAAGTAAGTTGGCCGCAGTGTTATCACTCAT
GGTTATGGCAGCACTGCATAATTCTCTTACTGTCATGCCATCCGTAAGATGCTTTTCTGTGACTGGTGAG
TACTCAACCAAGTCATTCTGAGAATAGTGTATGCGGCGACCGAGTTGCTCTTGCCCGGCGTCAATACGGG
ATAATACCGCGCCACATAGCAGAACTTTAAAAGTGCTCATCATTGGAAAACGTTCTTCGGGGCGAAAACT
CTCAAGGATCTTACCGCTGTTGAGATCCAGTTCGATGTAACCCACTCGTGCACCCAACTGATCTTCAGCA
TCTTTTACTTTCACCAGCGTTTCTGGGTGAGCAAAAACAGGAAGGCAAAATGCCGCAAAAAAGGGAATAA
GGGCGACACGGAAATGTTGAATACTCATACTCTTCCTTTTTCAATATTATTGAAGCATTTATCAGGGTTA
TTGTCTCATG
