Features (pLannotate 1.2.2; 27 found; start..end, strand, type, name):
    171..1031    -  CDS            AmpR: β-lactamase; bla; confers resistance to ampicillin, carbenicillin, and related antibiotics
   1032..1136    -  promoter       AmpR promoter: bla
   1213..1281    -  ncRNA          tRNA: Accession: RF00005 - tRNA
   1291..1531    -  promoter       U6 promoter: RNA polymerase III promoter for human U6 snRNA
   1552..1620    -  ncRNA          tRNA: Accession: RF00005 - tRNA
   1630..1870    -  promoter       U6 promoter: RNA polymerase III promoter for human U6 snRNA
   1891..1959    -  ncRNA          tRNA: Accession: RF00005 - tRNA
   1969..2209    -  promoter       U6 promoter: RNA polymerase III promoter for human U6 snRNA
   2241..2293    -  misc_feature   bom (fragment): basis of mobility region from pBR322
   2448..2827    +  enhancer       CMV enhancer: human cytomegalovirus immediate early enhancer
   2828..3031    +  promoter       CMV promoter: human cytomegalovirus (CMV) immediate early promoter
   3027..3060    +  LTR            5' LTR (truncated) (fragment): truncated 5' long terminal repeat (LTR) from HIV-1
   3076..3094    +  promoter       T7 promoter: promoter for bacteriophage T7 RNA polymerase
   3144..3170    +  CDS            NES: nuclear export signal from the HIV Rev protein (Fischer et al., 1995)
   3174..4532    +  CDS            pylS: PYLS_METMA - Experimental evidence at protein level: Swiss-Prot protein existence level 1. Catalyzes the attachment of pyrrolysine to tRNA(Pyl). Pyrrolysine is a lysine derivative encoded by the termination codon UAG. From Methanosarcina mazei (strain ATCC BAA-159 / DSM 3647 / Goe1 / Go1 / JCM 11833 / OCM 88) (Methanosarcina frisia).
   4561..4785    +  polyA_signal   bGH poly(A) signal: bovine growth hormone polyadenylation signal
   4789..4810    +  promoter       SV40 promoter (fragment): SV40 enhancer and early promoter
   4831..5259    +  rep_origin     f1 ori (sequence partly withheld): f1 bacteriophage origin of replication; arrow indicates direction of (+) strand synthesis
   5273..5602    +  promoter       SV40 promoter: SV40 enhancer and early promoter
   5669..6460    +  CDS            neo: KKA2_KLEPN - Also known as kan, nptII. Experimental evidence at protein level: Swiss-Prot protein existence level 1. Resistance to kanamycin, neomycin, paromomycin, ribostamycin, butirosin and gentamicin B. From Klebsiella pneumoniae.
   6484..6642    +  CDS            ble (fragment): BLE_KLEPN - Experimental evidence at protein level: Swiss-Prot protein existence level 1. Binding protein with a strong affinity to the bleomycin family of antibiotics. Binds to CL990; an antimitotic-antibiotic compound. From Klebsiella pneumoniae.
   6637..6758    +  polyA_signal   SV40 poly(A) signal: SV40 polyadenylation signal
   6831..6847    -  protein_bind   lac operator: The lac repressor binds to the lac operator to inhibit transcription in E. coli. This inhibition can be relieved by adding lactose or isopropyl-β-D-thiogalactopyranoside (IPTG). lac repressor encoded by lacI
   6855..6885    -  promoter       lac promoter: promoter for the E. coli lac operon
   6900..6921    -  protein_bind   CAP binding site: CAP binding activates transcription in the presence of cAMP. E. coli catabolite activator protein
   6934..7026    -  CDS            lacI (fragment): lac repressor; lacI; The lac repressor binds to the lac operator to inhibit transcription in E. coli. This inhibition can be relieved by adding lactose or isopropyl-β-D-thiogalactopyranoside (IPTG).
   7209..7797    -  rep_origin     ori: high-copy-number ColE1/pMB1/pBR322/pUC origin of replication
>Addgene plasmid #182652 | pcDNA3.1(+)_4x(U6 tRNA M15)_CMV NESPylRS(AF) | addgene full sequence | sequence record 440860 | Addgene Long Read Sequencing Result
GAAGATCCTTTGATCTTTTCTACGGGGTCTGACGCTCAGTGGAACGAAAACTCACGTTAAGGGATTTTGG
TCATGAGATTATCAAAAAGGATCTTCACCTAGATCCTTTTAAATTAAAAATGAAGTTTTAAATCAATCTA
AAGTATATATGAGTAAACTTGGTCTGACAGTTACCAATGCTTAATCAGTGAGGCACCTATCTCAGCGATC
TGTCTATTTCGTTCATCCATAGTTGCCTGACTCCCCGTCGTGTAGATAACTACGATACGGGAGGGCTTAC
CATCTGGCCCCAGTGCTGCAATGATACCGCGAGACCCACGCTCACCGGCTCCAGATTTATCAGCAATAAA
CCAGCCAGCCGGAAGGGCCGAGCGCAGAAGTGGTCCTGCAACTTTATCCGCCTCCATCCAGTCTATTAAT
TGTTGCCGGGAAGCTAGAGTAAGTAGTTCGCCAGTTAATAGTTTGCGCAACGTTGTTGCCATTGCTACAG
GCATCGTGGTGTCACGCTCGTCGTTTGGTATGGCTTCATTCAGCTCCGGTTCCCAACGATCAAGGCGAGT
TACATGATCCCCCATGTTGTGCAAAAAAGCGGTTAGCTCCTTCGGTCCTCCGATCGTTGTCAGAAGTAAG
TTGGCCGCAGTGTTATCACTCATGGTTATGGCAGCACTGCATAATTCTCTTACTGTCATGCCATCCGTAA
GATGCTTTTCTGTGACTGGTGAGTACTCAACCAAGTCATTCTGAGAATAGTGTATGCGGCGACCGAGTTG
CTCTTGCCCGGCGTCAATACGGGATAATACCGCGCCACATAGCAGAACTTTAAAAGTGCTCATCATTGGA
AAACGTTCTTCGGGGCGAAAACTCTCAAGGATCTTACCGCTGTTGAGATCCAGTTCGATGTAACCCACTC
GTGCACCCAACTGATCTTCAGCATCTTTTACTTTCACCAGCGTTTCTGGGTGAGCAAAAACAGGAAGGCA
AAATGCCGCAAAAAAGGGAATAAGGGCGACACGGAAATGTTGAATACTCATACTCTTCCTTTTTCAATAT
TATTGAAGCATTTATCAGGGTTATTGTCTCATGAGCGGATACATATTTGAATGTATTTAGAAAAATAAAC
AAATAGGGGTTCCGCGCACATTTCCCCGAAAAGTGCCACCTGACGTCGACGGATCGGGAGATCTGAAAAG
TGCCACCTGACGTCGACAAAAAACGGAAACCCCGGGAATCGAACCCGGCTGAACGGATTTAGAGTCCGTT
CGGTCTCCCTGACCAGGTTTCCGGTGTTTCGTCCTTTCCACAAGATATATAAAGCCAAGAAATCGAAATA
CTTTCAAGTTACGGTAAGCATATGATAGTCCATTTTAAAACATAATTTTAAAACTGCAAACTACCCAAGA
AATTATTACTTTCTACGTCACGTATTTTGTACTAATATCTTTGTGTTTACAGTCAAATTAATTCTAATTA
TCTCTCTAACAGCCTTGTATCGTATATGCAAATATGAAGGAATCATGGGAAATAGGCCCTCTTCCTGCCC
CTCGACAAAAAACGGAAACCCCGGGAATCGAACCCGGCTGAACGGATTTAGAGTCCGTTCGGTCTCCCTG
ACCAGGTTTCCGGTGTTTCGTCCTTTCCACAAGATATATAAAGCCAAGAAATCGAAATACTTTCAAGTTA
CGGTAAGCATATGATAGTCCATTTTAAAACATAATTTTAAAACTGCAAACTACCCAAGAAATTATTACTT
TCTACGTCACGTATTTTGTACTAATATCTTTGTGTTTACAGTCAAATTAATTCTAATTATCTCTCTAACA
GCCTTGTATCGTATATGCAAATATGAAGGAATCATGGGAAATAGGCCCTCTTCCTGCCCCTCGACAAAAA
ACGGAAACCCCGGGAATCGAACCCGGCTGAACGGATTTAGAGTCCGTTCGGTCTCCCTGACCAGGTTTCC
GGTGTTTCGTCCTTTCCACAAGATATATAAAGCCAAGAAATCGAAATACTTTCAAGTTACGGTAAGCATA
TGATAGTCCATTTTAAAACATAATTTTAAAACTGCAAACTACCCAAGAAATTATTACTTTCTACGTCACG
TATTTTGTACTAATATCTTTGTGTTTACAGTCAAATTAATTCTAATTATCTCTCTAACAGCCTTGTATCG
TATATGCAAATATGAAGGAATCATGGGAAATAGGCCCTCTTCCTGCCCCTCGAGTCTAGACCCGATCCCC
TATGGTGCACTCTCAGTACAATCTGCTCTGATGCCGCATAGTTAAGCCAGTATCTGCTCCCTGCTTGTGT
GTTGGAGGTCGCTGAGTAGTGCGCGAGCAAAATTTAAGCTACAACAAGGCAAGGCTTGACCGACAATTGC
ATGAAGAATCTGCTTAGGGTTAGGCGTTTTGCGCTGCTTCGCGATGTACGGGCCAGATATACGCGTTGAC
ATTGATTATTGACTAGTTATTAATAGTAATCAATTACGGGGTCATTAGTTCATAGCCCATATATGGAGTT
CCGCGTTACATAACTTACGGTAAATGGCCCGCCTGGCTGACCGCCCAACGACCCCCGCCCATTGACGTCA
ATAATGACGTATGTTCCCATAGTAACGCCAATAGGGACTTTCCATTGACGTCAATGGGTGGAGTATTTAC
GGTAAACTGCCCACTTGGCAGTACATCAAGTGTATCATATGCCAAGTACGCCCCCTATTGACGTCAATGA
CGGTAAATGGCCCGCCTGGCATTATGCCCAGTACATGACCTTATGGGACTTTCCTACTTGGCAGTACATC
TACGTATTAGTCATCGCTATTACCATGGTGATGCGGTTTTGGCAGTACATCAATGGGCGTGGATAGCGGT
TTGACTCACGGGGATTTCCAAGTCTCCACCCCATTGACGTCAATGGGAGTTTGTTTTGGCACCAAAATCA
ACGGGACTTTCCAAAATGTCGTAACAACTCCGCCCCATTGACGCAAATGGGCGGTAGGCGTGTACGGTGG
GAGGTCTATATAAGCAGAGCTCTCTGGCTAACTAGAGAACCCACTGCTTACTGGCTTATCGAAATTAATA
CGACTCACTATAGGGAGACCCAAGCTGGCTAGCGCCACCATGGCTTGCCCTGTGCCTCTGCAGCTGCCTC
CCCTGGAACGCCTGACCCTGGACGATAAGAAACCACTGAACACCCTGATTAGCGCCACCGGCCTGTGGAT
GTCCAGGACCGGCACAATCCACAAGATCAAGCACCACGAGGTGAGCAGATCCAAAATCTACATCGAGATG
GCCTGCGGCGACCACCTGGTGGTGAACAACAGCAGGAGCAGCAGGACCGCCCGGGCCCTGAGGCACCACA
AGTATCGCAAGACATGCAAGCGGTGTCGCGTGTCCGACGAGGATCTGAACAAGTTCCTGACCAAGGCCAA
TGAGGATCAGACATCCGTGAAGGTGAAGGTGGTGTCTGCCCCAACCCGGACAAAGAAGGCAATGCCAAAG
AGCGTGGCCAGGGCCCCCAAGCCTCTGGAGAACACCGAGGCAGCACAGGCACAGCCATCTGGCAGCAAGT
TTAGCCCAGCAATCCCCGTGAGCACCCAGGAGTCCGTGTCTGTGCCTGCCAGCGTGTCCACATCTATCTC
TAGCATCTCTACCGGAGCAACAGCCAGCGCCCTGGTGAAGGGCAACACCAATCCTATCACAAGCATGTCC
GCCCCAGTGCAGGCCAGCGCCCCTGCCCTGACCAAGTCCCAGACAGACCGCCTGGAGGTGCTGCTGAACC
CTAAGGATGAGATCAGCCTGAACAGCGGCAAGCCATTCAGGGAGCTGGAGTCCGAGCTGCTGTCTAGGAG
AAAGAAGGACCTGCAGCAAATCTACGCCGAGGAGAGGGAGAACTATCTGGGCAAGCTGGAGAGGGAGATC
ACCAGATTCTTTGTGGATAGAGGCTTTCTGGAGATCAAGTCCCCAATCCTGATCCCCCTGGAGTACATCG
AGCGGATGGGCATCGACAACGATACAGAGCTGTCTAAGCAGATTTTCAGGGTGGACAAGAATTTTTGCCT
GAGGCCCATGCTGGCCCCAAACCTGGCCAATTACCTGAGGAAGCTGGACCGCGCCCTGCCCGACCCCATC
AAGATTTTCGAGATCGGCCCATGTTATAGAAAGGAGTCTGATGGCAAGGAGCACCTGGAGGAGTTTACCA
TGCTGAATTTTTGCCAGATGGGCTCTGGCTGTACCCGGGAGAACCTGGAGAGCATCATCACAGACTTCCT
GAATCACCTGGGCATCGACTTTAAGATCGTGGGCGATAGCTGTATGGTGTTTGGCGACACACTGGATGTG
ATGCACGGCGATCTGGAGCTGTCCTCTGCCGTGGTGGGACCTATCCCACTGGACAGGGAGTGGGGCATCG
ATAAGCCCTGGATCGGAGCAGGATTCGGCCTGGAGCGCCTGCTGAAGGTGAAGCACGACTTTAAGAACAT
CAAGCGGGCTGCCAGAAGCGAAAGTTATTACAATGGGATTAGCACAAACCTGTGAGTTTAAACCCGCTGA
TCAGCCTCGACTGTGCCTTCTAGTTGCCAGCCATCTGTTGTTTGCCCCTCCCCCGTGCCTTCCTTGACCC
TGGAAGGTGCCACTCCCACTGTCCTTTCCTAATAAAATGAGGAAATTGCATCGCATTGTCTGAGTAGGTG
TCATTCTATTCTGGGGGGTGGGGTGGGGCAGGACAGCAAGGGGGAGGATTGGGAAGACAATAGCAGGCAT
GCTGGGGATGCGGTGGGCTCTATGGCTTCTGAGGCGGAAAGAACCAGCTGGGGCTCTAGGGGGTATCCCC
[124 nt withheld, positions 4831-4954]
C
[91 nt withheld, positions 4956-5046]
A
[49 nt withheld, positions 5048-5096]
CCTTTGACGTTGGAGTCCACGTTCTTT
[37 nt withheld, positions 5124-5160]
ACCCTATCTCGGTCTATTCTTTTGATTTATAAGGGATTTTGCCGATTTCGGCCTATTGGTTAAAAAATGA
GCTGATTTAACAAAAATTTAACGCGAATTAATTCTGTGGAATGTGTGTCAGTTAGGGTGTGGAAAGTCCC
CAGGCTCCCCAGCAGGCAGAAGTATGCAAAGCATGCATCTCAATTAGTCAGCAACCAGGTGTGGAAAGTC
CCCAGGCTCCCCAGCAGGCAGAAGTATGCAAAGCATGCATCTCAATTAGTCAGCAACCATAGTCCCGCCC
CTAACTCCGCCCATCCCGCCCCTAACTCCGCCCAGTTCCGCCCATTCTCCGCCCCATGGCTGACTAATTT
TTTTTATTTATGCAGAGGCCGAGGCCGCCTCTGCCTCTGAGCTATTCCAGAAGTAGTGAGGAGGCTTTTT
TGGAGGCCTAGGCTTTTGCAAAAAGCTCCCGGGAGCTTGTATATCCATTTTCGGATCTGATCAAGAGACA
GGATGAGGATCGTTTCGCATGATTGAACAAGATGGATTGCACGCAGGTTCTCCGGCCGCTTGGGTGGAGA
GGCTATTCGGCTATGACTGGGCACAACAGACAATCGGCTGCTCTGATGCCGCCGTGTTCCGGCTGTCAGC
GCAGGGGCGCCCGGTTCTTTTTGTCAAGACCGACCTGTCCGGTGCCCTGAATGAACTGCAGGACGAGGCA
GCGCGGCTATCGTGGCTGGCCACGACGGGCGTTCCTTGCGCAGCTGTGCTCGACGTTGTCACTGAAGCGG
GAAGGGACTGGCTGCTATTGGGCGAAGTGCCGGGGCAGGATCTCCTGTCATCTCACCTTGCTCCTGCCGA
GAAAGTATCCATCATGGCTGATGCAATGCGGCGGCTGCATACGCTTGATCCGGCTACCTGCCCATTCGAC
CACCAAGCGAAACATCGCATCGAGCGAGCACGTACTCGGATGGAAGCCGGTCTTGTCGATCAGGATGATC
TGGACGAAGAGCATCAGGGGCTCGCGCCAGCCGAACTGTTCGCCAGGCTCAAGGCGCGCATGCCCGACGG
CGAGGATCTCGTCGTGACCCATGGCGATGCCTGCTTGCCGAATATCATGGTGGAAAATGGCCGCTTTTCT
GGATTCATCGACTGTGGCCGGCTGGGTGTGGCGGACCGCTATCAGGACATAGCGTTGGCTACCCGTGATA
TTGCTGAAGAGCTTGGCGGCGAATGGGCTGACCGCTTCCTCGTGCTTTACGGTATCGCCGCTCCCGATTC
GCAGCGCATCGCCTTCTATCGCCTTCTTGACGAGTTCTTCTGAGCGGGACTCTGGGGTTCGAAATGACCG
ACCAAGCGACGCCCAACCTGCCATCACGAGATTTCGATTCCACCGCCGCCTTCTATGAAAGGTTGGGCTT
CGGAATCGTTTTCCGGGACGCCGGCTGGATGATCCTCCAGCGCGGGGATCTCATGCTGGAGTTCTTCGCC
CACCCCAACTTGTTTATTGCAGCTTATAATGGTTACAAATAAAGCAATAGCATCACAAATTTCACAAATA
AAGCATTTTTTTCACTGCATTCTAGTTGTGGTTTGTCCAAACTCATCAATGTATCTTATCATGTCTGTAT
ACCGTCGACCTCTAGCTAGAGCTTGGCGTAATCATGGTCATAGCTGTTTCCTGTGTGAAATTGTTATCCG
CTCACAATTCCACACAACATACGAGCCGGAAGCATAAAGTGTAAAGCCTGGGGTGCCTAATGAGTGAGCT
AACTCACATTAATTGCGTTGCGCTCACTGCCCGCTTTCCAGTCGGGAAACCTGTCGTGCCAGCTGCATTA
ATGAATCGGCCAACGCGCGGGGAGAGGCGGTTTGCGTATTGGGCGCTCTTCCGCTTCCTCGCTCACTGAC
TCGCTGCGCTCGGTCGTTCGGCTGCGGCGAGCGGTATCAGCTCACTCAAAGGCGGTAATACGGTTATCCA
CAGAATCAGGGGATAACGCAGGAAAGAACATGTGAGCAAAAGGCCAGCAAAAGGCCAGGAACCGTAAAAA
GGCCGCGTTGCTGGCGTTTTTCCATAGGCTCCGCCCCCCTGACGAGCATCACAAAAATCGACGCTCAAGT
CAGAGGTGGCGAAACCCGACAGGACTATAAAGATACCAGGCGTTTCCCCCTGGAAGCTCCCTCGTGCGCT
CTCCTGTTCCGACCCTGCCGCTTACCGGATACCTGTCCGCCTTTCTCCCTTCGGGAAGCGTGGCGCTTTC
TCATAGCTCACGCTGTAGGTATCTCAGTTCGGTGTAGGTCGTTCGCTCCAAGCTGGGCTGTGTGCACGAA
CCCCCCGTTCAGCCCGACCGCTGCGCCTTATCCGGTAACTATCGTCTTGAGTCCAACCCGGTAAGACACG
ACTTATCGCCACTGGCAGCAGCCACTGGTAACAGGATTAGCAGAGCGAGGTATGTAGGCGGTGCTACAGA
GTTCTTGAAGTGGTGGCCTAACTACGGCTACACTAGAAGAACAGTATTTGGTATCTGCGCTCTGCTGAAG
CCAGTTACCTTCGGAAAAAGAGTTGGTAGCTCTTGATCCGGCAAACAAACCACCGCTGGTAGCGGTGGTT
TTTTTGTTTGCAAGCAGCAGATTACGCGCAGAAAAAAAGGATCTCAA
